>Addgene plasmid #186895 | pTRE3G-mouse cGAS:145-508aa-HA | addgene full sequence | sequence record 366530 | Addgene NGS Result
CCCATATATGGAGTTCCGCGTTACATAACTTACGGTAAATGGCCCGCCTGGCTGACCGCCCAACGACCCC
CGCCCATTGACGTCAATAATGACGTATGTTCCCATAGTAACGCCAATAGGGACTTTCCATTGACGTCAAT
GGGTGGAGTATTTACGGTAAACTGCCCACTTGGCAGTACATCAAGTGTATCATATGCCAAGTACGCCCCC
TATTGACGTCAATGACGGTAAATGGCCCGCCTGGCATTATGCCCAGTACATGACCTTATGGGACTTTCCT
ACTTGGCAGTACATCTACGTATTAGTCATCGCTATTACCATGGTGATGCGGTTTTGGCAGTACATCAATG
GGCGTGGATAGCGGTTTGACTCACGGGGATTTCCAAGTCTCCACCCCATTGACGTCAATGGGAGTTTGTT
TTGGCACCAAAATCAACGGGACTTTCCAAAATGTCGTAACAACTCCGCCCCATTGACGCAAATGGGCGGT
AGGCGTGTACGGTGGGAGGTCTATATAAGCAGAGCTCAATAAAAGAGCCCACAACCCCTCACTCGGCGCG
CCAGTCTTCCGATAGACTGCGTCGCCCGGGTACCCGTATTCCCAATAAAGCCTCTTGCTGTTTGCATCCG
AATCGTGGTCTCGCTGTTCCTTGGGAGGGTCTCCTCTGAGTGATTGACTACCCACGACGGGGGTCTTTCA
TTTGGGGGCTCGTCCGGGATTTGGAGACCCCTGCCCAGGGACCACCGACCCACCACCGGGAGGTAAGCTG
GCCAGCAACTTATCTGTGTCTGTCCGATTGTCTAGTGTCTATGTTTGATGTTATGCGCCTGCGTCTGTAC
TAGTTAGCTAACTAGCTCTGTATCTGGCGGACCCGTGGTGGAACTGACGAGTTCTGAACACCCGGCCGCA
ACCCTGGGAGACGTCCCAGGGACTTTGGGGGCCGTTTTTGTGGCCCGACCTGAGGAAGGGAGTCGATGTG
GAATCCGACCCCGTCAGGATATGTGGTTCTGGTAGGAGACGAGAACCTAAAACAGTTCCCGCCTCCGTCT
GAATTTTTGCTTTCGGTTTGGAACCGAAGCCGCGCGTCTTGTCTGCTGCAGCGCTGCAGCATCGTTCTGT
GTTGTCTCTGTCTGACTGTGTTTCTGTATTTGTCTGAAAATTAGGGCCAGACTGTTACCACTCCCTTAAG
TTTGACCTTAGGTCACTGGAAAGATGTCGAGCGGATCGCTCACAACCAGTCGGTAGATGTCAAGAAGAGA
CGTTGGGTTACCTTCTGCTCTGCAGAATGGCCAACCTTTAACGTCGGATGGCCGCGAGACGGCACCTTTA
ACCGAGACCTCATCACCCAGGTTAAGATCAAGGTCTTTTCACCTGGCCCGCATGGACACCCAGACCAGGT
CCCCTACATCGTGACCTGGGAAGCCTTGGCTTTTGACCCCCCTCCCTGGGTCAAGCCCTTTGTACACCCT
AAGCCTCCGCCTCCTCTTCCTCCATCCGCCCCGTCTCTCCCCCTTGAACCTCCTCGTTCGACCCCGCCTC
GATCCTCCCTTTATCCAGCCCTCACTCCTTCTCTAGGCGCCGGAATTGAAGATCTCGATGAGGCCCTTTC
GTCTTCACTCGAGTTTACTCCCTATCAGTGATAGAGAACGTATGAAGAGTTTACTCCCTATCAGTGATAG
AGAACGTATGCAGACTTTACTCCCTATCAGTGATAGAGAACGTATAAGGAGTTTACTCCCTATCAGTGAT
AGAGAACGTATGACCAGTTTACTCCCTATCAGTGATAGAGAACGTATCTACAGTTTACTCCCTATCAGTG
ATAGAGAACGTATATCCAGTTTACTCCCTATCAGTGATAGAGAACGTATGTCGAGGTAGGCGTGTACGGT
GGGCGCCTATAAAAGCAGAGCTCGTTTAGTGAACCGTCAGATCGCCTGGAGCAATTCCACAACACTTTTG
TCTTATACTTGGATCCGCCACCATGAAGGAACCGGACAAGCTAAAGAAGGTGCTGGACAAATTGAGATTG
AAACGCAAAGATATCTCGGAGGCGGCCGAGACGGTGAATAAAGTTGTGGAACGCCTGCTGCGCAGAATGC
AGAAACGGGAGTCGGAGTTCAAAGGTGTGGAGCAGCTGAACACTGGCAGCTACTATGAACATGTGAAGAT
TTCTGCTCCTAATGAATTTGATGTTATGTTTAAACTGGAAGTCCCCAGGATTGAGCTACAAGAATATTAT
GAAACAGGTGCTTTCTATCTTGTGAAATTCAAAAGAATTCCACGAGGAAATCCGCTGAGTCATTTCTTAG
AAGGGGAAGTATTATCAGCTACCAAGATGCTGTCAAAGTTTAGGAAAATCATTAAAGAAGAAGTTAAAGA
AATCAAAGATATAGATGTCAGTGTGGAGAAGGAAAAACCAGGAAGCCCTGCTGTAACACTTCTTATCAGG
AACCCTGAAGAAATCTCTGTGGATATAATTCTGGCTTTGGAGTCAAAAGGCAGCTGGCCTATTAGTACCA
AAGAAGGACTACCTATTCAAGGCTGGCTGGGCACAAAAGTGAGGACCAATCTAAGACGAGAGCCGTTTTA
TCTCGTACCCAAGAATGCAAAGGATGGAAATAGTTTTCAAGGAGAGACCTGGCGCCTCTCTTTCTCTCAC
ACTGAAAAGTACATTTTGAATAATCACGGGATAGAGAAAACATGCTGTGAATCTTCCGGAGCAAAATGCT
GCAGAAAAGAATGTTTAAAATTAATGAAATACCTTTTGGAACAGTTGAAAAAAGAGTTTCAAGAGCTGGA
TGCATTCTGTTCCTACCATGTGAAAACTGCCATCTTTCACATGTGGACCCAGGACCCGCAGGACAGTCAG
TGGGACCCCAGGAACCTCAGCTCCTGCTTCGATAAGTTGTTAGCATTCTTTCTTGAGTGCCTCAGGACAG
AGAAACTGGATCATTATTTTATTCCAAAGTTCAATCTATTCTCTCAAGAACTAATTGACCGAAAAAGTAA
AGAATTTCTATCGAAGAAAATTGAATATGAAAGAAATAATGGGTTTCCAATTTTTGACAAGCTTTACCCA
TACGATGTTCCAGATTACGCTTGAGCGGCCGCGCCGGCGGGCCCGAATTCTACCGGGTAGGGGAGGCGCT
TTTCCCAAGGCAGTCTGGAGCATGCGCTTTAGCAGCCCCGCTGGGCACTTGGCGCTACACAAGTGGCCTC
TGGCCTCGCACACATTCCACATCCACCGGTAGGCGCCAACCGGCTCCGTTCTTTGGTGGCCCCTTCGCGC
CACCTTCTACTCCTCCCCTAGTCAGGAAGTTCCCCCCCGCCCCGCAGCTCGCGTCGTGCAGGACGTGACA
AATGGAAGTAGCACGTCTCACTAGTCTCGTGCAGATGGACAGCACCGCTGAGCAATGGAAGCGGGTAGGC
CTTTGGGGCAGCGGCCAATAGCAGCTTTGCTCCTTCGCTTTCTGGGCTCAGAGGCTGGGAAGGGGTGGGT
CCGGGGGCGGGCTCAGGGGCGGGCTCAGGGGCGGGGCGGGCGCCCGAAGGTCCTCCGGAGGCCCGGCATT
CTGCACGCTTCAAAAGCGCACGTCTGCCGCGCTGTTCTCCTCTTCCTCATCTCCGGGCCTTTCGACCTGC
AGCCCAAGCTTACCATGACCGAGTACAAGCCCACGGTGCGCCTCGCCACCCGCGACGACGTCCCCAGGGC
CGTACGCACCCTCGCCGCCGCGTTCGCCGACTACCCCGCCACGCGCCACACCGTCGATCCGGACCGCCAC
ATCGAGCGGGTCACCGAGCTGCAAGAACTCTTCCTCACGCGCGTCGGGCTCGACATCGGCAAGGTGTGGG
TCGCGGACGACGGCGCCGCGGTGGCGGTCTGGACCACGCCGGAGAGCGTCGAAGCGGGGGCGGTGTTCGC
CGAGATCGGCCCGCGCATGGCCGAGTTGAGCGGTTCCCGGCTGGCCGCGCAGCAACAGATGGAAGGCCTC
CTGGCGCCGCACCGGCCCAAGGAGCCCGCGTGGTTCCTGGCCACCGTCGGCGTCTCGCCCGACCACCAGG
GCAAGGGTCTGGGCAGCGCCGTCGTGCTCCCCGGAGTGGAGGCGGCCGAGCGCGCCGGGGTGCCCGCCTT
CCTGGAGACCTCCGCGCCCCGCAACCTCCCCTTCTACGAGCGGCTCGGCTTCACCGTCACCGCCGACGTC
GAGGTGCCCGAAGGACCGCGCACCTGGTGCATGACCCGCAAGCCCGGTGCCTGACGCCCGCCCCACGACC
CGCAGCGCCCGACCGAAAGGAGCGCACGACCCCATGCATCGGCGTCTCGAGATATCAGTGGTCCAGGCTC
TAGTTTTGACTCAACAATATCACCAGCTGAAGCCTATAGAGTACGAGCCATAGATAAAATAAAAGATTTT
ATTTAGTCTCCAGAAAAAGGGGGGAATGAAAGACCCCACCTGTAGGTTTGGCAAGCTAGCTTAAGTAACG
CCATTTTGCAAGGCATGGAAAAATACATAACTGAGAATAGAGAAGTTCAGATCAAGGTCAGGAACAGATG
GAACAGGGTCGACCCTAGAGAACCATCAGATGTTTCCAGGGTGCCCCAAGGACCTGAAATGACCCTGTGC
CTTATTTGAACTAACCAATCAGTTCGCTTCTCGCTTCTGTTCGCGCGCTTCTGCTCCCCGAGCTCAATAA
AAGAGCCCACAACCCCTCACTCGGGGCGCCAGTCCTCCGATTGACTGAGTCGCCCGGGTACCCGTGTATC
CAATAAACCCTCTTGCAGTTGCATCCGACTTGTGGTCTCGCTGTTCCTTGGGAGGGTCTCCTCTGAGTGA
TTGACTACCCGTCAGCGGGGGTCTTTCATTTGGGGGCTCGTCCGGGATCGGGAGACCCCTGCCCAGGGAC
CACCGACCCACCACCGGGAGGTAAGCTGGCTGCCTCGCGCGTTTCGGTGATGACGGTGAAAACCTCTGAC
ACATGCAGCTCCCGGAGACGGTCACAGCTTGTCTGTAAGCGGATGCCGGGAGCAGACAAGCCCGTCAGGG
CGCGTCAGCGGGTGTTGGCGGGTGTCGGGGCGCAGCCATGACCCAGTCACGTAGCGATAGCGGAGTGTAG
ATCCGGCTGTGGAATGTGTGTCAGTTAGGGTGTGGAAAGTCCCCAGGCTCCCCAGCAGGCAGAAGTATGC
AAAGCATGCATCTCAATTAGTCAGCAACCAGGTGTGGAAAGTCCCCAGGCTCCCCAGCAGGCAGAAGTAT
GCAAAGCATGCATCTCAATTAGTCAGCAACCATAGTCCCGCCCCTAACTCCGCCCATCCCGCCCCTAACT
CCGCCCAGTTCCGCCCATTCTCCGCCCCATGGCTGACTAATTTTTTTTATTTATGCAGAGGCCGAGGCCG
CCTCGGCCTCTGAGCTATTCCAGAAGTAGTGAGGAGGCTTTTTTGGAGGCCTAGGCTTTTGCAAAAAGCT
TACTGGCTTAACTATGCGGCATCAGAGCAGATTGTACTGAGAGTGCACCATATGCGGTGTGAAATACCGC
ACAGATGCGTAAGGAGAAAATACCGCATCAGGCGCTCTTCCGCTTCCTCGCTCACTGACTCGCTGCGCTC
GGTCGTTCGGCTGCGGCGAGCGGTATCAGCTCACTCAAAGGCGGTAATACGGTTATCCACAGAATCAGGG
GATAACGCAGGAAAGAACATGTGAGCAAAAGGCCAGCAAAAGGCCAGGAACCGTAAAAAGGCCGCGTTGC
TGGCGTTTTTCCATAGGCTCCGCCCCCCTGACGAGCATCACAAAAATCGACGCTCAAGTCAGAGGTGGCG
AAACCCGACAGGACTATAAAGATACCAGGCGTTTCCCCCTGGAAGCTCCCTCGTGCGCTCTCCTGTTCCG
ACCCTGCCGCTTACCGGATACCTGTCCGCCTTTCTCCCTTCGGGAAGCGTGGCGCTTTCTCATAGCTCAC
GCTGTAGGTATCTCAGTTCGGTGTAGGTCGTTCGCTCCAAGCTGGGCTGTGTGCACGAACCCCCCGTTCA
GCCCGACCGCTGCGCCTTATCCGGTAACTATCGTCTTGAGTCCAACCCGGTAAGACACGACTTATCGCCA
CTGGCAGCAGCCACTGGTAACAGGATTAGCAGAGCGAGGTATGTAGGCGGTGCTACAGAGTTCTTGAAGT
GGTGGCCTAACTACGGCTACACTAGAAGGACAGTATTTGGTATCTGCGCTCTGCTGAAGCCAGTTACCTT
CGGAAAAAGAGTTGGTAGCTCTTGATCCGGCAAACAAACCACCGCTGGTAGCGGTGGTTTTTTTGTTTGC
AAGCAGCAGATTACGCGCAGAAAAAAAGGATCTCAAGAAGATCCTTTGATCTTTTCTACGGGGTCTGACG
CTCAGTGGAACGAAAACTCACGTTAAGGGATTTTGGTCATGAGATTATCAAAAAGGATCTTCACCTAGAT
CCTTTTAAATTAAAAATGAAGTTTTAAATCAATCTAAAGTATATATGAGTAAACTTGGTCTGACAGTTAC
CAATGCTTAATCAGTGAGGCACCTATCTCAGCGATCTGTCTATTTCGTTCATCCATAGTTGCCTGACTCC
CCGTCGTGTAGATAACTACGATACGGGAGGGCTTACCATCTGGCCCCAGTGCTGCAATGATACCGCGAGA
CCCACGCTCACCGGCTCCAGATTTATCAGCAATAAACCAGCCAGCCGGAAGGGCCGAGCGCAGAAGTGGT
CCTGCAACTTTATCCGCCTCCATCCAGTCTATTAATTGTTGCCGGGAAGCTAGAGTAAGTAGTTCGCCAG
TTAATAGTTTGCGCAACGTTGTTGCCATTGCTGCAGGCATCGTGGTGTCACGCTCGTCGTTTGGTATGGC
TTCATTCAGCTCCGGTTCCCAACGATCAAGGCGAGTTACATGATCCCCCATGTTGTGCAAAAAAGCGGTT
AGCTCCTTCGGTCCTCCGATCGTTGTCAGAAGTAAGTTGGCCGCAGTGTTATCACTCATGGTTATGGCAG
CACTGCATAATTCTCTTACTGTCATGCCATCCGTAAGATGCTTTTCTGTGACTGGTGAGTACTCAACCAA
GTCATTCTGAGAATAGTGTATGCGGCGACCGAGTTGCTCTTGCCCGGCGTCAACACGGGATAATACCGCG
CCACATAGCAGAACTTTAAAAGTGCTCATCATTGGAAAACGTTCTTCGGGGCGAAAACTCTCAAGGATCT
TACCGCTGTTGAGATCCAGTTCGATGTAACCCACTCGTGCACCCAACTGATCTTCAGCATCTTTTACTTT
CACCAGCGTTTCTGGGTGAGCAAAAACAGGAAGGCAAAATGCCGCAAAAAAGGGAATAAGGGCGACACGG
AAATGTTGAATACTCATACTCTTCCTTTTTCAATATTATTGAAGCATTTATCAGGGTTATTGTCTCATGA
GCGGATACATATTTGAATGTATTTAGAAAAATAAACAAATAGGGGTTCCGCGCACATTTCCCCGAAAAGT
GCCACCTGACGTCTAAGAAACCATTATTATCATGACATTAACCTATAAAAATAGGCGTATCACGAGGCCC
TTTCGTCTTCAAGAATTAGCTTGGCCATTGCATACGTTGTATCCATATCATAATATGTACATTTATATTG
GCTCATGTCCAACATTACCGCCATGTTGACATTGATTATTGACTAGTTATTAATAGTAATCAATTACGGG
GTCATTAGTTCATAG
Features (pLannotate 1.2.2; 19 found; start..end, strand, type, name):
    323..526     +  promoter       CMV promoter: human cytomegalovirus (CMV) immediate early promoter
    527..702     +  LTR            5' LTR (truncated): truncated long terminal repeat from Moloney murine sarcoma virus
    824..1098    +  misc_feature   MESV Ψ (fragment): packaging signal of murine embryonic stem cell virus
   1165..1581    +  CDS            gag (truncated): truncated Moloney murine leukemia virus (MMLV) gag gene lacking the start codon
   1621..1970    +  promoter       TRE3GV promoter: 3rd-generation Tet-responsive promoter that can be activated by binding of Tet-On® 3G, optimized for retroviral and lentiviral vectors
   1986..3074    +  CDS            Cgas (fragment): CGAS_MOUSE - Also known as Mb21d1 From Mus musculus (Mouse).
   3075..3102    +  CDS            3xHA (fragment): three tandem HA epitope tags
   3135..3634    +  promoter       PGK promoter: mouse phosphoglycerate kinase 1 promoter
   3655..4254    +  CDS            PuroR: puromycin N-acetyltransferase; pac from Streptomyces alboniger; confers resistance to puromycin
   4321..4393    +  CDS            env (fragment): murine leukemia virus gPr80 envelope polyprotein precursor; env; proteolytically cleaved into gp70SU and p15TM subunits
   4435..4860    +  LTR            3' LTR (ΔU3): self-inactivating 3' long terminal repeat (LTR) from Moloney murine leukemia virus
   4929..4969    +  CDS            rop (fragment): Rop protein, which maintains plasmids at low copy number; rop
   5071..5109    +  misc_feature   bom (fragment): basis of mobility region from pBR322
   5126..5455    +  promoter       SV40 promoter: SV40 enhancer and early promoter
   5461..5562    +  misc_feature   bom (fragment): basis of mobility region from pBR322
   5748..6336    -  rep_origin     ori: high-copy-number ColE1/pMB1/pBR322/pUC origin of replication
   6507..7367    -  CDS            AmpR: β-lactamase; bla; confers resistance to ampicillin, carbenicillin, and related antibiotics
   7368..7472    -  promoter       AmpR promoter: bla
   7658..322     +  enhancer       CMV enhancer (across the origin): human cytomegalovirus immediate early enhancer
