[The description below was written by a language model from this plasmid's Addgene catalogue record and pLannotate feature annotations shown in this document.]
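Description:
pTRE3G-mouse cGAS:145-508aa-HA is a self-inactivating gammaretroviral vector built on the pRetroX-TRE3G backbone, designed for doxycycline-dependent expression of a truncated mouse cGAS in mammalian cells after retroviral transduction. In bacteria it is maintained as a high-copy plasmid through a ColE1/pUC-type origin and selected with ampicillin via the β-lactamase gene. The sequenced plasmid is about 7.7 kb.

The viral genome is transcribed in packaging cells from a hybrid 5' end in which the CMV enhancer and promoter are joined to a truncated 5' LTR. This is followed by a packaging signal and a truncated gag segment lacking its start codon, which support encapsidation of the RNA. A U3-deleted 3' LTR closes the cassette, so LTR-driven transcription is disabled once the provirus integrates. Within the provirus, the TRE3GV promoter, a third-generation Tet-responsive promoter, drives the insert. It is active only when a Tet-On 3G transactivator is present and doxycycline is added; the transactivator is not encoded here and must be supplied separately. The insert encodes mouse cGAS residues 145–508, an N-terminal truncation (cGASdeltaN) preceded by a Kozak sequence. The construct name, the insert description and the feature table, where the HA annotation lies immediately downstream of the Cgas coding region, all place the HA epitope at the C terminus, although one catalogue field lists the tag as N-terminal. A downstream mouse PGK promoter drives puromycin N-acetyltransferase for selection of transduced cells.

The construct suits inducible expression of the cGAS truncation in stable cell lines, in the context of work comparing self-DNA detection by mammalian cGAS enzymes from different species.
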