Addgene plasmid #186895: pTRE3G-mouse cGAS:145-508aa-HA
Purpose: Doxycycline-dependent expression of mouse cGAS gene in mammalian cells by retroviral transduction
Depositing lab: Jonathan Kagan. Depositing organization: Boston Children's Hospital. Publication: Species-specific self-DNA detection mechanisms by mammalian cyclic GMP-AMP synthases. Mosallanejad K, Kennedy SN, Bahleda KM, Slavik KM, Zhou W, Govande AA, Hancks DC, Kranzusch PJ, Kagan JC. Sci Immunol. 2023 Jan 20;8(79):eabp9765. doi: 10.1126/sciimmunol.abp9765. Epub 2023 Jan 20. PubMed 36662885.
Backbone
  Vector backbone: pRetroX-TRE3G Vector
  Backbone manufacturer: Takara Bio
  Backbone size w/o insert (bp): 6600
  Vector type: Retroviral
  Selectable markers: Puromycin
Growth in bacteria
  Bacterial resistance: Ampicillin, 100 μg/mL
  Growth temperature: 37°C
  Growth strain: NEB Stable
  Copy number: High Copy
Gene/Insert
  Gene/Insert name: Mouse cGAS truncation mutant (145-508 a.a.) with C-terminal HA tag (alt names: cGAS; cGASdeltaN)
  Species: M. musculus (mouse), Synthetic
  Insert size (bp): 1131
  Mutation: N-terminal truncation
  Entrez Gene: Cgas (a.k.a. E330016A19Rik, Mb21d1)
  Promoter: TRE3G
  Tag / fusion protein: HA (N terminal on insert)
  Cloning method: Ligation Independent Cloning
  Sequencing primers: 5′ pCEP_Fw (agagctcgtttagtgaaccg); 3′ MSCV_Rv (cagcggggctgctaaagcgcatgc)
Terms and licenses: Academic/Nonprofit Terms; Industry Terms: Not Available to Industry
Depositor comments: Contains Kozak sequence (gccacc) before start codon. Please visit https://www.biorxiv.org/content/10.1101/2022.03.09.483681v2 for bioRxiv preprint.
How to cite: pTRE3G-mouse cGAS:145-508aa-HA was a gift from Jonathan Kagan (Addgene plasmid # 186895 ; http://n2t.net/addgene:186895 ; RRID:Addgene_186895)
